>Addgene plasmid #223601 | pHR-SNAP-CD86iso1 | addgene full sequence | sequence record 444055 | Addgene NGS Result
CGATACCGTCGACCTCGAGGGAATTAATTCGAGCTCGGTACCTTTAAGACCAATGACTTACAAGGCAGCT
GTAGATCTTAGCCACTTTTTAAAAGAAAAGGGGGGACTGGAAGGGCTAATTCACTCCCAACGAAGACAAG
ATCTGCTTTTTGCTTGTACTGGGTCTCTCTGGTTAGACCAGATCTGAGCCTGGGAGCTCTCTGGCTAACT
AGGGAACCCACTGCTTAAGCCTCAATAAAGCTTGCCTTGAGTGCTTCAAGTAGTGTGTGCCCGTCTGTTG
TGTGACTCTGGTAACTAGAGATCCCTCAGACCCTTTTAGTCAGTGTGGAAAATCTCTAGCAGCATCTAGA
ATTAATTCCGTGTATTCTATAGTGTCACCTAAATCGTATGTGTATGATACATAAGGTTATGTATTAATTG
TAGCCGCGTTCTAACGACAATATGTACAAGCCTAATTGTGTAGCATCTGGCTTACTGAAGCAGACCCTAT
CATCTCTCTCGTAAACTGCCGTCAGAGTCGGTTTGGTTGGACGAACCTTCTGAGTTTCTGGTAACGCCGT
CCCGCACCCGGAAATGGTCAGCGAACCAATCAGCAGGGTCATCGCTAGCCAGATCCTCTACGCCGGACGC
ATCGTGGCCGGCATCACCGGCGCCACAGGTGCGGTTGCTGGCGCCTATATCGCCGACATCACCGATGGGG
AAGATCGGGCTCGCCACTTCGGGCTCATGAGCGCTTGTTTCGGCGTGGGTATGGTGGCAGGCCCCGTGGC
CGGGGGACTGTTGGGCGCCATCTCCTTGCATGCACCATTCCTTGCGGCGGCGGTGCTCAACGGCCTCAAC
CTACTACTGGGCTGCTTCCTAATGCAGGAGTCGCATAAGGGAGAGCGTCGAATGGTGCACTCTCAGTACA
ATCTGCTCTGATGCCGCATAGTTAAGCCAGCCCCGACACCCGCCAACACCCGCTGACGCGCCCTGACGGG
CTTGTCTGCTCCCGGCATCCGCTTACAGACAAGCTGTGACCGTCTCCGGGAGCTGCATGTGTCAGAGGTT
TTCACCGTCATCACCGAAACGCGCGAGACGAAAGGGCCTCGTGATACGCCTATTTTTATAGGTTAATGTC
ATGATAATAATGGTTTCTTAGACGTCAGGTGGCACTTTTCGGGGAAATGTGCGCGGAACCCCTATTTGTT
TATTTTTCTAAATACATTCAAATATGTATCCGCTCATGAGACAATAACCCTGATAAATGCTTCAATAATA
TTGAAAAAGGAAGAGTATGAGTATTCAACATTTCCGTGTCGCCCTTATTCCCTTTTTTGCGGCATTTTGC
CTTCCTGTTTTTGCTCACCCAGAAACGCTGGTGAAAGTAAAAGATGCTGAAGATCAGTTGGGTGCACGAG
TGGGTTACATCGAACTGGATCTCAACAGCGGTAAGATCCTTGAGAGTTTTCGCCCCGAAGAACGTTTTCC
AATGATGAGCACTTTTAAAGTTCTGCTATGTGGCGCGGTATTATCCCGTATTGACGCCGGGCAAGAGCAA
CTCGGTCGCCGCATACACTATTCTCAGAATGACTTGGTTGAGTACTCACCAGTCACAGAAAAGCATCTTA
CGGATGGCATGACAGTAAGAGAATTATGCAGTGCTGCCATAACCATGAGTGATAACACTGCGGCCAACTT
ACTTCTGACAACGATCGGAGGACCGAAGGAGCTAACCGCTTTTTTGCACAACATGGGGGATCATGTAACT
CGCCTTGATCGTTGGGAACCGGAGCTGAATGAAGCCATACCAAACGACGAGCGTGACACCACGATGCCTG
TAGCAATGGCAACAACGTTGCGCAAACTATTAACTGGCGAACTACTTACTCTAGCTTCCCGGCAACAATT
AATAGACTGGATGGAGGCGGATAAAGTTGCAGGACCACTTCTGCGCTCGGCCCTTCCGGCTGGCTGGTTT
ATTGCTGATAAATCTGGAGCCGGTGAGCGTGGGTCTCGCGGTATCATTGCAGCACTGGGGCCAGATGGTA
AGCCCTCCCGTATCGTAGTTATCTACACGACGGGGAGTCAGGCAACTATGGATGAACGAAATAGACAGAT
CGCTGAGATAGGTGCCTCACTGATTAAGCATTGGTAACTGTCAGACCAAGTTTACTCATATATACTTTAG
ATTGATTTAAAACTTCATTTTTAATTTAAAAGGATCTAGGTGAAGATCCTTTTTGATAATCTCATGACCA
AAATCCCTTAACGTGAGTTTTCGTTCCACTGAGCGTCAGACCCCGTAGAAAAGATCAAAGGATCTTCTTG
AGATCCTTTTTTTCTGCGCGTAATCTGCTGCTTGCAAACAAAAAAACCACCGCTACCAGCGGTGGTTTGT
TTGCCGGATCAAGAGCTACCAACTCTTTTTCCGAAGGTAACTGGCTTCAGCAGAGCGCAGATACCAAATA
CTGTTCTTCTAGTGTAGCCGTAGTTAGGCCACCACTTCAAGAACTCTGTAGCACCGCCTACATACCTCGC
TCTGCTAATCCTGTTACCAGTGGCTGCTGCCAGTGGCGATAAGTCGTGTCTTACCGGGTTGGACTCAAGA
CGATAGTTACCGGATAAGGCGCAGCGGTCGGGCTGAACGGGGGGTTCGTGCACACAGCCCAGCTTGGAGC
GAACGACCTACACCGAACTGAGATACCTACAGCGTGAGCTATGAGAAAGCGCCACGCTTCCCGAAGGGAG
AAAGGCGGACAGGTATCCGGTAAGCGGCAGGGTCGGAACAGGAGAGCGCACGAGGGAGCTTCCAGGGGGA
AACGCCTGGTATCTTTATAGTCCTGTCGGGTTTCGCCACCTCTGACTTGAGCGTCGATTTTTGTGATGCT
CGTCAGGGGGGCGGAGCCTATGGAAAAACGCCAGCAACGCGGCCTTTTTACGGTTCCTGGCCTTTTGCTG
GCCTTTTGCTCACATGTTCTTTCCTGCGTTATCCCCTGATTCTGTGGATAACCGTATTACCGCCTTTGAG
TGAGCTGATACCGCTCGCCGCAGCCGAACGACCGAGCGCAGCGAGTCAGTGAGCGAGGAAGCGGAAGAGC
GCCCAATACGCAAACCGCCTCTCCCCGCGCGTTGGCCGATTCATTAATGCAGCTGTGGAATGTGTGTCAG
TTAGGGTGTGGAAAGTCCCCAGGCTCCCCAGCAGGCAGAAGTATGCAAAGCATGCATCTCAATTAGTCAG
CAACCAGGTGTGGAAAGTCCCCAGGCTCCCCAGCAGGCAGAAGTATGCAAAGCATGCATCTCAATTAGTC
AGCAACCATAGTCCCGCCCCTAACTCCGCCCATCCCGCCCCTAACTCCGCCCAGTTCCGCCCATTCTCCG
CCCCATGGCTGACTAATTTTTTTTATTTATGCAGAGGCCGAGGCCGCCTCGGCCTCTGAGCTATTCCAGA
AGTAGTGAGGAGGCTTTTTTGGAGGCCTAGGCTTTTGCAAAAAGCTTGGACACAAGACAGGCTTGCGAGA
TATGTTTGAGAATACCACTTTATCCCGCGTCAGGGAGAGGCAGTGCGTAAAAAGACGCGGACTCATGTGA
AATACTGGTTTTTAGTGCGCCAGATCTCTATAATCTCGCGCAACCTATTTTCCCCTCGAACACTTTTTAA
GCCGTAGATAAACAGGCTGGGACACTTCACATGAGCGAAAAATACATCGTCACCTGGGACATGTTGCAGA
TCCATGCACGTAAACTCGCAAGCCGACTGATGCCTTCTGAACAATGGAAAGGCATTATTGCCGTAAGCCG
TGGCGGTCTGTACCGGGTGCGTTACTGGCGCGTGAACTGGGTATTCGTCATGTCGATACCGTTTGTATTT
CCAGCTACGATCACGACAACCAGCGCGAGCTTAAAGTGCTGAAACGCGCAGAAGGCGATGGCGAAGGCTT
CATCGTTATTGATGACCTGGTGGATACCGGTGGTACTGCGGTTGCGATTCGTGAAATGTATCCAAAAGCG
CACTTTGTCACCATCTTCGCAAAACCGGCTGGTCGTCCGCTGGTTGATGACTATGTTGTTGATATCCCGC
AAGATACCTGGATTGAACAGCCGTGGGATATGGGCGTCGTATTCGTCCCGCCAATCTCCGGTCGCTAATC
TTTTCAACGCCTGGCACTGCCGGGCGTTGTTCTTTTTAACTTCAGGCGGGTTACAATAGTTTCCAGTAAG
TATTCTGGAGGCTGCATCCATGACACAGGCAAACCTGAGCGAAACCCTGTTCAAACCCCGCTTTAAACAT
CCTGAAACCTCGACGCTAGTCCGCCGCTTTAATCACGGCGCACAACCGCCTGTGCAGTCGGCCCTTGATG
GTAAAACCATCCCTCACTGGTATCGCATGATTAACCGTCTGATGTGGATCTGGCGCGGCATTGACCCACG
CGAAATCCTCGACGTCCAGGCACGTATTGTGATGAGCGATGCCGAACGTACCGACGATGATTTATACGAT
ACGGTGATTGGCTACCGTGGCGGCAACTGGATTTATGAGTGGGCCCCGGATCTTTGTGAAGGAACCTTAC
TTCTGTGGTGTGACATAATTGGACAAACTACCTACAGAGATTTAAAGCTCTAAGGTAAATATAAAATTTT
TAAGTGTATAATGTGTTAAACTACTGATTCTAATTGTTTGTGTATTTTAGATTCCAACCTATGGAACTGA
TGAATGGGAGCAGTGGTGGAATGCCTTTAATGAGGAAAACCTGTTTTGCTCAGAAGAAATGCCATCTAGT
GATGATGAGGCTACTGCTGACTCTCAACATTCTACTCCTCCAAAAAAGAAGAGAAAGGTAGAAGACCCCA
AGGACTTTCCTTCAGAATTGCTAAGTTTTTTGAGTCATGCTGTGTTTAGTAATAGAACTCTTGCTTGCTT
TGCTATTTACACCACAAAGGAAAAAGCTGCACTGCTATACAAGAAAATTATGGAAAAATATTCTGTAACC
TTTATAAGTAGGCATAACAGTTATAATCATAACATACTGTTTTTTCTTACTCCACACAGGCATAGAGTGT
CTGCTATTAATAACTATGCTCAAAAATTGTGTACCTTTAGCTTTTTAATTTGTAAAGGGGTTAATAAGGA
ATATTTGATGTATAGTGCCTTGACTAGAGATCATAATCAGCCATACCACATTTGTAGAGGTTTTACTTGC
TTTAAAAAACCTCCCACACCTCCCCCTGAACCTGAAACATAAAATGAATGCAATTGTTGTTGTTAACTTG
TTTATTGCAGCTTATAATGGTTACAAATAAAGCAATAGCATCACAAATTTCACAAATAAAGCATTTTTTT
CACTGCATTCTAGTTGTGGTTTGTCCAAACTCATCAATGTATCTTATCATGTCTGGATCAACTGGATAAC
TCAAGCTAACCAAAATCATCCCAAACTTCCCACCCCATACCCTATTACCACTGCCAATTACCTGTGGTTT
CATTTACTCTAAACCTGTGATTCCTCTGAATTATTTTCATTTTAAAGAAATTGTATTTGTTAAATATGTA
CTACAAACTTAGTAGTTGGAAGGGCTAATTCACTCCCAAAGAAGACAAGATATCCTTGATCTGTGGATCT
ACCACACACAAGGCTACTTCCCTGATTAGCAGAACTACACACCAGGGCCAGGGGTCAGATATCCACTGAC
CTTTGGATGGTGCTACAAGCTAGTACCAGTTGAGCCAGATAAGGTAGAAGAGGCCAATAAAGGAGAGAAC
ACCAGCTTGTTACACCCTGTGAGCCTGCATGGGATGGATGACCCGGAGAGAGAAGTGTTAGAGTGGAGGT
TTGACAGCCGCCTAGCATTTCATCACGTGGCCCGAGAGCTGCATCCGGAGTACTTCAAGAACTGCTGATA
TCGAGCTTGCTACAAGGGACTTTCCGCTGGGGACTTTCCAGGGAGGCGTGGCCTGGGCGGGACTGGGGAG
TGGCGAGCCCTCAGATCCTGCATATAAGCAGCTGCTTTTTGCCTGTACTGGGTCTCTCTGGTTAGACCAG
ATCTGAGCCTGGGAGCTCTCTGGCTAACTAGGGAACCCACTGCTTAAGCCTCAATAAAGCTTGCCTTGAG
TGCTTCAAGTAGTGTGTGCCCGTCTGTTGTGTGACTCTGGTAACTAGAGATCCCTCAGACCCTTTTAGTC
AGTGTGGAAAATCTCTAGCAGTGGCGCCCGAACAGGGACTTGAAAGCGAAAGGGAAACCAGAGGAGCTCT
CTCGACGCAGGACTCGGCTTGCTGAAGCGCGCACGGCAAGAGGCGAGGGGCGGCGACTGGTGAGTACGCC
AAAAATTTTGACTAGCGGAGGCTAGAAGGAGAGAGATGGGTGCGAGAGCGTCAGTATTAAGCGGGGGAGA
ATTAGATCGCGATGGGAAAAAATTCGGTTAAGGCCAGGGGGAAAGAAAAAATATAAATTAAAACATATAG
TATGGGCAAGCAGGGAGCTAGAACGATTCGCAGTTAATCCTGGCCTGTTAGAAACATCAGAAGGCTGTAG
ACAAATACTGGGACAGCTACAACCATCCCTTCAGACAGGATCAGAAGAACTTAGATCATTATATAATACA
GTAGCAACCCTCTATTGTGTGCATCAAAGGATAGAGATAAAAGACACCAAGGAAGCTTTAGACAAGATAG
AGGAAGAGCAAAACAAAAGTAAGACCACCGCACAGCAAGCGGCCGGCCGCTGATCTTCAGACCTGGAGGA
GGAGATATGAGGGACAATTGGAGAAGTGAATTATATAAATATAAAGTAGTAAAAATTGAACCATTAGGAG
TAGCACCCACCAAGGCAAAGAGAAGAGTGGTGCAGAGAGAAAAAAGAGCAGTGGGAATAGGAGCTTTGTT
CCTTGGGTTCTTGGGAGCAGCAGGAAGCACTATGGGCGCAGCGTCAATGACGCTGACGGTACAGGCCAGA
CAATTATTGTCTGGTATAGTGCAGCAGCAGAACAATTTGCTGAGGGCTATTGAGGCGCAACAGCATCTGT
TGCAACTCACAGTCTGGGGCATCAAGCAGCTCCAGGCAAGAATCCTGGCTGTGGAAAGATACCTAAAGGA
TCAACAGCTCCTGGGGATTTGGGGTTGCTCTGGAAAACTCATTTGCACCACTGCTGTGCCTTGGAATGCT
AGTTGGAGTAATAAATCTCTGGAACAGATTTGGAATCACACGACCTGGATGGAGTGGGACAGAGAAATTA
ACAATTACACAAGCTTAATACACTCCTTAATTGAAGAATCGCAAAACCAGCAAGAAAAGAATGAACAAGA
ATTATTGGAATTAGATAAATGGGCAAGTTTGTGGAATTGGTTTAACATAACAAATTGGCTGTGGTATATA
AAATTATTCATAATGATAGTAGGAGGCTTGGTAGGTTTAAGAATAGTTTTTGCTGTACTTTCTATAGTGA
ATAGAGTTAGGCAGGGATATTCACCATTATCGTTTCAGACCCACCTCCCAACCCCGAGGGGACCCGACAG
GCCCGAAGGAATAGAAGAAGAAGGTGGAGAGAGAGACAGAGACAGATCCATTCGATTAGTGAACGGATCT
CGACGGTATCGCCAAATGGCAGTATTCATCCACAATTTTAAAAGAAAAGGGGGGATTGGGGGGTACAGTG
CAGGGGAAAGAATAGTAGACATAATAGCAACAGACATACAAACTAAAGAATTACAAAAACAAATTACAAA
AATTCAAAATTTTCGGGTTTATTACAGGGACAGCAGAGATCCAGTTTGGATCGATAAGCTTGATATCGAA
TTCCTGCAGCCCCGATAAAATAAAAGATTTTATTTAGTCTCCAGAAAAAGGGGGGAATGAAAGACCCCAC
CTGTAGGTTTGGCAAGCTAGCTGCAGTAACGCCATTTTGCAAGGCATGGAAAAATACCAAACCAAGAATA
GAGAAGTTCAGATCAAGGGCGGGTACATGAAAATAGCTAACGTTGGGCCAAACAGGATATCTGCGGTGAG
CAGTTTCGGCCCCGGCCCGGGGCCAAGAACAGATGGTCACCGCAGTTTCGGCCCCGGCCCGAGGCCAAGA
ACAGATGGTCCCCAGATATGGCCCAACCCTCAGCAGTTTCTTAAGACCCATCAGATGTTTCCAGGCTCCC
CCAAGGACCTGAAATGACCCTGCGCCTTATTTGAATTAACCAATCAGCCTGCTTCTCGCTTCTGTTCGCG
CGCTTCTGCTTCCCGAGCTCTATAAAAGAGCTCACAACCCCTCACTCGGCGCGCCAGTCCTCCGACAGAC
TGAGTCGCCCGGGGGGGATCTGGAGCTCTCGAGAATTCTCATGGATCCCCAGTGCACTATGGGACTGAGT
AACATTCTCTTTGTGATGGCCTTCCTGCTCTCTGGTGCTATGGACAAAGATTGCGAAATGAAACGTACCA
CCCTGGATAGCCCGCTGGGCAAACTGGAACTGAGCGGCTGCGAACAGGGCCTGCATGAAATTAAACTGCT
GGGTAAAGGCACCAGCGCGGCCGATGCGGTTGAAGTTCCGGCCCCGGCCGCCGTGCTGGGTGGTCCGGAA
CCGCTGATGCAGGCGACCGCGTGGCTGAACGCGTATTTTCATCAGCCGGAAGCGATTGAAGAATTTCCGG
TTCCGGCGCTGCATCATCCGGTGTTTCAGCAGGAGAGCTTTACCCGTCAGGTGCTGTGGAAACTGCTGAA
AGTGGTTAAATTTGGCGAAGTGATTAGCTATCAGCAGCTGGCGGCCCTGGCGGGTAATCCGGCGGCCACC
GCCGCCGTTAAAACCGCGCTGAGCGGTAACCCGGTGCCGATTCTGATTCCGTGCCATCGTGTGGTTAGCT
CTAGCGGTGCGGTTGGCGGTTATGAAGGTGGTCTGGCGGTGAAAGAGTGGCTGCTGGCCCATGAAGGTCA
TCGTCTGGGTAAACCGGGTCTGGGAGGTAGCGGTAGCGGTAGCGGTGGAGGTGGAAGCAGCGCTCCTCTG
AAGATTCAAGCTTATTTCAATGAGACTGCAGACCTGCCATGCCAATTTGCAAACTCTCAAAACCAAAGCC
TGAGTGAGCTAGTAGTATTTTGGCAGGACCAGGAAAACTTGGTTCTGAATGAGGTATACTTAGGCAAAGA
GAAATTTGACAGTGTTCATTCCAAGTATATGGGCCGCACAAGTTTTGATTCGGACAGTTGGACCCTGAGA
CTTCACAATCTTCAGATCAAGGACAAGGGCTTGTATCAATGTATCATCCATCACAAAAAGCCCACAGGAA
TGATTCGCATCCACCAGATGAATTCTGAACTGTCAGTGCTTGCTAACTTCAGTCAACCTGAAATAGTACC
AATTTCTAATATAACAGAAAATGTGTACATAAATTTGACCTGCTCATCTATACACGGTTACCCAGAACCT
AAGAAGATGAGTGTTTTGCTAAGAACCAAGAATTCAACTATCGAGTATGATGGTATTATGCAGAAATCTC
AAGATAATGTCACAGAACTGTACGACGTTTCCATCAGCTTGTCTGTTTCATTCCCTGATGTTACGAGCAA
TATGACCATCTTCTGTATTCTGGAAACTGACAAGACGCGGCTTTTATCTTCACCTTTCTCTATAGAGCTT
GAGGACCCTCAGCCTCCCCCAGACCACATTCCTTGGATTACAGCTGTACTTCCAACAGTTATTATATGTG
TGATGGTTTTCTGTCTAATTCTATGGAAATGGAAGAAGAAGAAGCGGCCTCGCAACTCTTATAAATGTGG
AACCAACACAATGGAGAGGGAAGAGAGTGAACAGACCAAGAAAAGAGAAAAAATCCATATACCTGAAAGA
TCTGATGAAACCCAGCGTGTTTTTAAAAGTTCGAAGACATCTTCATGCGACAAAAGTGATACATGTTTTT
AAGCGACTCTAGAGTCGACCTGCAGGCATGCAAGCTTGATATCAAGCTTATCGATAATCAACCTCTGGAT
TACAAAATTTGTGAAAGATTGACTGGTATTCTTAACTATGTTGCTCCTTTTACGCTATGTGGATACGCTG
CTTTAATGCCTTTGTATCATGCTATTGCTTCCCGTATGGCTTTCATTTTCTCCTCCTTGTATAAATCCTG
GTTGCTGTCTCTTTATGAGGAGTTGTGGCCCGTTGTCAGGCAACGTGGCGTGGTGTGCACTGTGTTTGCT
GACGCAACCCCCACTGGTTGGGGCATTGCCACCACCTGTCAGCTCCTTTCCGGGACTTTCGCTTTCCCCC
TCCCTATTGCCACGGCGGAACTCATCGCCGCCTGCCTTGCCCGCTGCTGGACAGGGGCTCGGCTGTTGGG
CACTGACAATTCCGTGGTGTTGTCGGGGAAATCATCGTCCTTTCCTTGGCTGCTCGCCTGTGTTGCCACC
TGGATTCTGCGCGGGACGTCCTTCTGCTACGTCCCTTCGGCCCTCAATCCAGCGGACCTTCCTTCCCGCG
GCCTGCTGCCGGCTCTGCGGCCTCTTCCGCGTCTTCGCCTTCGCCCTCAGACGAGTCGGATCTCCCTTTG
GGCCGCCTCCCCGCAT
Features (pLannotate 1.2.2; 35 found; start..end, strand, type, name):
     38..106     +  CDS            nef (fragment): NEF_HV1Z2 - Experimental evidence at protein level: Swiss-Prot protein existence level 1. Extracellular Nef protein targets CD4(+) T-lymphocytes for apoptosis by interacting with CXCR4 surface receptors. From Human immunodeficiency virus type 1 group M subtype D (isolate Z2/CDC-Z34) (HIV-1).
    108..341     +  LTR            3' LTR (ΔU3): self-inactivating 3' long terminal repeat (LTR) from HIV-1
    366..384     -  promoter       SP6 promoter: promoter for bacteriophage SP6 RNA polymerase
    612..891     +  CDS            TcR (fragment): tetracycline efflux protein; tet; confers resistance to tetracycline
    892..940     -  misc_feature   bom (fragment): basis of mobility region from pBR322
   1042..1077    -  CDS            rop (fragment): Rop protein, which maintains plasmids at low copy number; rop
   1172..1276    +  promoter       AmpR promoter: bla
   1277..2137    +  CDS            AmpR: β-lactamase; bla; confers resistance to ampicillin, carbenicillin, and related antibiotics
   2308..2896    +  rep_origin     ori: high-copy-number ColE1/pMB1/pBR322/pUC origin of replication
   3079..3135    +  CDS            lacI (fragment): lac repressor; lacI; The lac repressor binds to the lac operator to inhibit transcription in E. coli. This inhibition can be relieved by adding lactose or isopropyl-β-D-thiogalactopyranoside (IPTG).
   3142..3471    +  promoter       SV40 promoter: SV40 enhancer and early promoter
   3671..3790    +  CDS            gpt (fragment): XGPT_ECOLI - Also known as gpp, gxu. Experimental evidence at protein level: Swiss-Prot protein existence level 1. Purine salvage pathway enzyme that catalyzes the transfer of the ribosyl-5-phosphate group from 5-phospho-alpha-D-ribose 1- diphosphate (PRPP) to the N9 position of the 6-oxopurines guanine and xanthine to form the corresponding ribonucleotides GMP (guanosine 5'- monophosphate) and XMP (xanthosine 5'-monophosphate), with the release of PPi. To a lesser extent, also acts on hypoxanthine (PubMed:9100006, PubMed:3886014). Does not ribophosphorylate adenine (PubMed:3886014). From Esch
   3790..4125    +  CDS            gpt (fragment): XGPT_ECOLI - Also known as gpp, gxu. Experimental evidence at protein level: Swiss-Prot protein existence level 1. Purine salvage pathway enzyme that catalyzes the transfer of the ribosyl-5-phosphate group from 5-phospho-alpha-D-ribose 1- diphosphate (PRPP) to the N9 position of the 6-oxopurines guanine and xanthine to form the corresponding ribonucleotides GMP (guanosine 5'- monophosphate) and XMP (xanthosine 5'-monophosphate), with the release of PPi. To a lesser extent, also acts on hypoxanthine (PubMed:9100006, PubMed:3886014). Does not ribophosphorylate adenine (PubMed:3886014). From Esch
   4220..4525    +  CDS            frsA (fragment): FRSA_ECOLI - Also known as yafA. Experimental evidence at protein level: Swiss-Prot protein existence level 1. Catalyzes the hydrolysis of esters (PubMed:15808744). Displays esterase activity toward pNP-butyrate (PubMed:15808744). May stimulate mixed-acid fermentation by acting as a fermentation/respiration switch that down-regulates respiration and up- regulates fermentation rates (PubMed:15169777). From Escherichia coli (strain K12).
   4529..4603    +  CDS            small t antigen (fragment): SV40 (simian virus 40) small t antigen
   4605..4670    +  intron         small t intron: SV40 (simian virus 40) small t antigen intron
   4800..4820    +  CDS            SV40 NLS: nuclear localization signal of SV40 (simian virus 40) large T antigen
   5139..5222    +  CDS            large T antigen (fragment): large T antigen from SV40 (simian virus 40)
   5245..5379    +  polyA_signal   SV40 poly(A) signal: SV40 polyadenylation signal
   5546..5875    +  CDS            nef (fragment): NEF_HV1BR - Experimental evidence at protein level: Swiss-Prot protein existence level 1. Extracellular Nef protein targets CD4(+) T-lymphocytes for apoptosis by interacting with CXCR4 surface receptors (PubMed:14990729). From Human immunodeficiency virus type 1 group M subtype B (isolate BRU/LAI) (HIV-1).
   5923..6180    +  LTR            5' LTR (truncated): truncated 5' long terminal repeat (LTR) from HIV-1
   6227..6352    +  misc_feature   HIV-1 Ψ: packaging signal of human immunodeficiency virus type 1
   6336..6674    +  CDS            HIV-1 gag (fragment): gag protein from human immunodeficiency virus 1; gag
   6849..7082    +  misc_feature   RRE: The Rev response element (RRE) of HIV-1 allows for Rev-dependent mRNA export from the nucleus to the cytoplasm.
   7459..7559    +  CDS            Rev (fragment): human immunodeficiency virus 1 (HIV-1) Rev protein; rev; enhances nuclear export of unspliced and incompletely spliced viral mRNAs
   7596..7713    +  misc_feature   cPPT/CTS: central polypurine tract and central termination sequence of HIV-1
   7750..7782    -  misc_feature   MCS (fragment): pBluescript multiple cloning site
   7866..8273    +  promoter       SFFV promoter: spleen focus-forming virus long terminal repeat (LTR) promoter
   8301..8369    +  CDS            CD86 (fragment): CD86_HUMAN - Also known as CD28LG2. Experimental evidence at protein level: Swiss-Prot protein existence level 1. (Microbial infection) Acts as a receptor for adenovirus subgroup B. From Homo sapiens (Human).
   8370..8915    +  CDS            SNAP-tag®: human O6-alkylguanine-DNA-alkyltransferase variant that forms covalent bonds with benzylguanine derivatives optimized for bacterial expression
   8949..9869    +  CDS            CD86 (fragment): CD86_HUMAN - Also known as CD28LG2. Experimental evidence at protein level: Swiss-Prot protein existence level 1. (Microbial infection) Acts as a receptor for adenovirus subgroup B. From Homo sapiens (Human).
   9877..9907    +  misc_feature   MCS (fragment): pUC18/19 multiple cloning site
   9908..9926    +  misc_feature   MCS (fragment): pBluescript multiple cloning site
   9926..10514   +  misc_feature   WPRE: woodchuck hepatitis virus posttranscriptional regulatory element
  10515..21      +  misc_feature   MCS (fragment) (across the origin): pBluescript multiple cloning site
