[The description below was written by a language model from this plasmid's Addgene catalogue record and pLannotate feature annotations shown in this document.]
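Description:
pHR-SNAP-CD86iso1 is a lentiviral transfer plasmid of about 10.5 kb built on the pHR backbone for expressing SNAP-tagged human CD86 (B7-2) isoform 1 in mammalian cells. In bacteria it is maintained through a high-copy ColE1/pUC-type origin and selected with ampicillin via the β-lactamase gene. The backbone also carries remnants typical of older pHR vectors, including an SV40 promoter followed by fragments of E. coli gpt and SV40 small t/large T sequences with an SV40 poly(A) signal, plus partial tetracycline-resistance, rop and bom sequences. These are annotated only as fragments, and the record assigns them no function.

The viral cassette runs from a 5' HIV-1 LTR (annotated as truncated) through the Ψ packaging signal, a partial gag sequence, the Rev response element and the cPPT/CTS. It ends in a U3-deleted, self-inactivating 3' LTR, so the integrated provirus relies on its internal promoter. That promoter is the SFFV LTR promoter, which gives strong expression, notably in haematopoietic cells. The open reading frame begins with a short N-terminal CD86 segment, most likely the signal peptide, followed by the SNAP-tag and then the remainder of CD86. This arrangement should place the tag at the extracellular N-terminus of the mature membrane protein. A WPRE downstream of the coding sequence enhances transcript stability and expression.

No mammalian selection marker or fluorescent reporter is annotated within the viral cassette. The SNAP-tag reacts covalently with benzylguanine-conjugated dyes, allowing specific labelling of CD86 for imaging or quantification. The associated publication concerns cis interactions between B7 ligands and CD28 in T cell co-stimulation.
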