Addgene plasmid #223601: pHR-SNAP-CD86iso1
Purpose: Lentiviral expression of human CD86 isoform 1 with SNAP tag in mammalian cells
Depositing lab: Enfu Hui. Depositing organization: University of California, San Diego (UCSD). Publication: cis-B7:CD28 interactions at invaginated synaptic membranes provide CD28 co-stimulation and promote CD8(+) T cell function and anti-tumor immunity. Zhao Y, Caron C, Chan YY, Lee CK, Xu X, Zhang J, Masubuchi T, Wu C, Bui JD, Hui E. Immunity. 2023 Jun 13;56(6):1187-1203.e12. doi: 10.1016/j.immuni.2023.04.005. Epub 2023 May 8. PubMed 37160118.
Backbone
  Vector backbone: pHR
  Vector type: Lentiviral ; Mammalian Expression
Growth in bacteria
  Bacterial resistance: Ampicillin, 100 μg/mL
  Growth temperature: 37°C
  Growth strain: NEB Stable
  Copy number: High Copy
Gene/Insert
  Gene/Insert name: CD86 isotype1
  Species: H. sapiens (human)
  Entrez Gene: CD86 (a.k.a. B7-2, B7.2, B70, CD28LG2, LAB72)
  Tag / fusion protein: SNAP (N terminal on insert)
  Cloning method: Gibson Cloning
  Sequencing primers: 5′ ccaatcagcctgcttctcgcttc; 3′ ccagaggttgattatcgataagc
Terms and licenses: Academic/Nonprofit Terms; Industry Terms: Not Available to Industry
Depositor comments: Plasmid lab code: L1887
How to cite: pHR-SNAP-CD86iso1 was a gift from Enfu Hui (Addgene plasmid # 223601 ; http://n2t.net/addgene:223601 ; RRID:Addgene_223601)
